>Addgene plasmid #172405 | pIA1408 | addgene full sequence | sequence record 338000 | Addgene NGS Result
GGATATAACATGAGCTGTCTTCGGTATCGTCGTATCCCACTACCGAGATGTCCGCACCAACGCGCAGCCC
GGACTCGGTAATGGCGCGCATTGCGCCCAGCGCCATCTGATCGTTGGCAACCAGCATCGCAGTGGGAACG
ATGCCCTCATTCAGCATTTGCATGGTTTGTTGAAAACCGGACATGGCACTCCAGTCGCCTTCCCGTTCCG
CTATCGGCTGAATTTGATTGCGAGTGAGATATTTATGCCAGCCAGCCAGACGCAGACGCGCCGAGACAGA
ACTTAATGGGCCCGCTAACAGCGCGATTTGCTGGTGACCCAATGCGACCAGATGCTCCACGCCCAGTCGC
GTACCGTCTTCATGGGAGAAAATAATACTGTTGATGGGTGTCTGGTCAGAGACATCAAGAAATAACGCCG
GAACATTAGTGCAGGCAGCTTCCACAGCAATGGCATCCTGGTCATCCAGCGGATAGTTAATGATCAGCCC
ACTGACGCGTTGCGCGAGAAGATTGTGCACCGCCGCTTTACAGGCTTCGACGCCGCTTCGTTCTACCATC
GACACCACCACGCTGGCACCCAGTTGATCGGCGCGAGATTTAATCGCCGCGACAATTTGCGACGGCGCGT
GCAGGGCCAGACTGGAGGTGGCAACGCCAATCAGCAACGACTGTTTGCCCGCCAGTTGTTGTGCCACGCG
GTTGGGAATGTAATTCAGCTCCGCCATCGCCGCTTCCACTTTTTCCCGCGTTTTCGCAGAAACGTGGCTG
GCCTGGTTCACCACGCGGGAAACGGTCTGATAAGAGACACCGGCATACTCTGCGACATCGTATAACGTTA
CTGGTTTCACATTCACCACCCTGAATTGACTCTCTTCCGGGCGCTATCATGCCATACCGCGAAAGGTTTT
GCGCCATTCGATGGTGTCCGGGATCTCGACGCTCTCCCTTATGCGACTCCTGCATTAGGAAATTAATACG
ACTCACTATAGGGGAATTGTGAGCGGATAACAATTCCCCTGTAGAAATAATTTTGTTTAACTTTAATAAG
GAGATATACCATGGGCAGCAGCCATCATCATCATCATCACAGCAGCGGCCTGGTGCCGCGCGGCAGCCAC
ATGGCAAGCATGTCGGACTCAGAAGTCAATCAAGAAGCTAAGCCAGAGGTCAAGCCAGAAGTCAAGCCTG
AGACTCACATCAATTTAAAGGTGTCCGATGGATCTTCAGAGATCTTCTTCAAGATCAAAAAGACCACTCC
TTTAAGAAGGCTGATGGAAGCGTTCGCTAAAAGACAGGGTAAGGAAATGGACTCCTTAAGATTCTTGTAC
GACGGTATTAGAATCCAAGCTGATCAGACCCCTGAAGATTTGGACATGGAGGATAACGATATTATTGAGG
CTCACAGAGAACAGATTGGTGGATCCGCCGACGCGCAGTCTTTTCTGAACCGCGTATGCGGGGTAAGCGC
AGCTCGCTTGACACCCTGTGGTACTGGGACGTCTACAGACGTGGTTTATCGCGCGTTCGACATCTATAAC
GACAAAGTCGCCGGTTTCGCTAAGTTCTTGAAGACCAATTGCTGTCGCTTTCAAGAGAAAGATGAAGATG
ATAATCTTATTGACTCTTATTTTGTAGTAAAGCGTCACACCTTCAGCAACTATCAGCATGAAGAAACCAT
CTATAATCTTTTGAAGGACTGTCCAGCAGTAGCCAAGCACGATTTTTTCAAATTTCGTATTGACGGTGAC
ATGGTCCCCCACATTTCACGCCAGCGCCTTACCAAATACACAATGGCGGATCTGGTTTATGCTCTTCGTC
ATTTTGACGAAGGAAATTGCGACACCCTTAAGGAGATTCTGGTAACTTATAATTGTTGCGACGATGACTA
TTTTAATAAAAAGGATTGGTATGATTTTGTCGAAAATCCGGATATTTTACGTGTGTACGCAAATCTGGGA
GAGCGCGTTCGCCAAGCGTTGTTAAAGACGGTACAGTTCTGCGACGCCATGCGTAATGCCGGTATCGTGG
GTGTGCTGACCTTAGATAACCAAGATCTTAACGGTAATTGGTATGATTTCGGAGATTTTATTCAGACCAC
TCCCGGCTCCGGCGTGCCGGTAGTGGATTCCTATTATAGTCTGCTGATGCCAATCTTGACGTTGACCCGT
GCCTTGACGGCGGAGAGCCATGTGGACACAGACTTAACGAAGCCTTACATTAAATGGGATTTGCTTAAAT
ACGACTTCACGGAGGAGCGTCTTAAACTTTTTGACCGTTACTTTAAGTATTGGGACCAGACGTATCACCC
CAACTGCGTCAACTGCTTAGACGATCGCTGCATCTTACATTGTGCAAACTTTAATGTTTTATTTTCCACA
GTTTTTCCGCCGACTTCCTTCGGGCCACTGGTACGCAAGATTTTTGTCGACGGCGTGCCGTTTGTAGTCT
CTACGGGGTACCACTTTCGTGAACTTGGTGTTGTTCATAACCAGGATGTTAATTTACATTCGTCACGTCT
TTCATTCAAAGAGTTACTGGTATACGCGGCCGATCCCGCCATGCACGCAGCGTCCGGGAATTTACTTCTG
GATAAACGTACTACGTGTTTCAGTGTTGCAGCGCTGACCAACAATGTAGCTTTCCAAACAGTAAAACCAG
GGAATTTCAATAAGGATTTTTACGACTTCGCAGTCAGTAAGGGTTTTTTTAAAGAGGGGAGCTCGGTTGA
GTTAAAACACTTTTTTTTCGCTCAGGATGGGAACGCTGCAATCTCCGATTACGACTACTATCGCTACAAC
TTACCTACGATGTGCGATATTCGCCAATTACTGTTCGTAGTTGAAGTAGTAGACAAGTATTTCGACTGTT
ACGATGGAGGATGTATTAATGCGAACCAAGTAATCGTCAATAATTTAGATAAATCTGCAGGTTTTCCCTT
TAATAAGTGGGGAAAGGCGCGCCTGTACTACGATTCAATGTCGTATGAGGACCAGGACGCTCTTTTCGCA
TATACCAAACGCAATGTTATCCCGACGATTACGCAAATGAATCTGAAATATGCCATTTCCGCTAAAAATC
GCGCTCGCACGGTCGCGGGAGTATCGATTTGTTCTACTATGACTAACCGCCAATTCCATCAAAAGTTGCT
TAAATCTATCGCAGCAACGCGTGGGGCAACGGTGGTCATCGGGACCTCGAAGTTTTATGGAGGTTGGCAC
AACATGCTGAAAACCGTGTATAGTGACGTGGAAAACCCGCATCTGATGGGGTGGGATTATCCGAAATGCG
ATCGCGCAATGCCTAATATGCTTCGCATCATGGCCTCTTTAGTGCTAGCACGTAAGCATACGACATGTTG
CAGCTTGTCCCATCGCTTTTACCGTTTAGCTAATGAGTGCGCACAAGTATTATCGGAGATGGTAATGTGC
GGCGGGAGTTTATACGTGAAGCCAGGTGGTACTAGTTCTGGGGATGCAACCACAGCGTATGCTAATTCGG
TTTTCAATATCTGTCAGGCCGTTACCGCCAACGTAAACGCACTTCTGTCAACGGATGGTAATAAAATTGC
TGATAAGTACGTACGCAACCTGCAACATCGTCTGTATGAGTGCCTTTATCGCAACCGCGATGTCGACACC
GACTTTGTAAACGAGTTCTATGCATATTTGCGTAAGCATTTCTCTATGATGATCCTTTCGGCCGATGCCG
TTGTGTGTTTCAACAGTACCTATGCCTCGCAAGGCCTAGTAGCCTCCATCAAAAACTTTAAGTCCGTTCT
TTACTATCAGAACAACGTCTTTATGTCAGAGGCCAAGTGCTGGACCGAGACGGACTTAACTAAAGGCCCA
CACGAGTTCTGCTCACAACATACTATGCTTGTAAAGCAAGGTGATGACTACGTCTATCTTCCTTATCCTG
ACCCAAGCCGCATCCTGGGAGCTGGTTGTTTCGTTGACGATATCGTGAAGACCGATGGCACCCTGATGAT
TGAGCGTTTCGTCTCTCTGGCGATTGACGCGTATCCGTTAACTAAGCACCCCAATCAAGAATACGCGGAC
GTTTTTCACTTATACTTACAGTATATCCGTAAGTTACACGATGAGCTGACCGGTCACATGCTTGATATGT
ACAGCGTTATGCTGACGAATGACAACACTTCGCGTTATTGGGAGCCTGAGTTTTATGAAGCGATGTATAC
ACCTCACACAGTTCTGCAGTAAGCTTGCGGCCGCACTCGAGTCTGGTAAAGAAACCGCTGCTGCGAAATT
TGAACGCCAGCACATGGACTCGTCTACTAGCGCAGCTTAATTAACCTAGGCTGCTGCCACCGCTGAGCAA
TAACTAGCATAACCCCTTGGGGCCTCTAAACGGGTCTTGAGGGGTTTTTTGCTGAAACCTCAGGCATTTG
AGAAGCACACGGTCACACTGCTTCCGGTAGTCAATAAACCGGTAAACCAGCAATAGACATAAGCGGCTAT
TTAACGACCCTGCCCTGAACCGACGACAAGCTGACGACCGGGTCTCCGCAAGTGGCACTTTTCGGGGAAA
TGTGCGCGGAACCCCTATTTGTTTATTTTTCTAAATACATTCAAATATGTATCCGCTCATGAATTAATTC
TTAGAAAAACTCATCGAGCATCAAATGAAACTGCAATTTATTCATATCAGGATTATCAATACCATATTTT
TGAAAAAGCCGTTTCTGTAATGAAGGAGAAAACTCACCGAGGCAGTTCCATAGGATGGCAAGATCCTGGT
ATCGGTCTGCGATTCCGACTCGTCCAACATCAATACAACCTATTAATTTCCCCTCGTCAAAAATAAGGTT
ATCAAGTGAGAAATCACCATGAGTGACGACTGAATCCGGTGAGAATGGCAAAAGTTTATGCATTTCTTTC
CAGACTTGTTCAACAGGCCAGCCATTACGCTCGTCATCAAAATCACTCGCATCAACCAAACCGTTATTCA
TTCGTGATTGCGCCTGAGCGAGACGAAATACGCGGTCGCTGTTAAAAGGACAATTACAAACAGGAATCGA
ATGCAACCGGCGCAGGAACACTGCCAGCGCATCAACAATATTTTCACCTGAATCAGGATATTCTTCTAAT
ACCTGGAATGCTGTTTTCCCGGGGATCGCAGTGGTGAGTAACCATGCATCATCAGGAGTACGGATAAAAT
GCTTGATGGTCGGAAGAGGCATAAATTCCGTCAGCCAGTTTAGTCTGACCATCTCATCTGTAACATCATT
GGCAACGCTACCTTTGCCATGTTTCAGAAACAACTCTGGCGCATCGGGCTTCCCATACAATCGATAGATT
GTCGCACCTGATTGCCCGACATTATCGCGAGCCCATTTATACCCATATAAATCAGCATCCATGTTGGAAT
TTAATCGCGGCCTAGAGCAAGACGTTTCCCGTTGAATATGGCTCATACTCTTCCTTTTTCAATATTATTG
AAGCATTTATCAGGGTTATTGTCTCATGAGCGGATACATATTTGAATGTATTTAGAAAAATAAACAAATA
GGCATGCAGCGCTCTTCCGCTTCCTCGCTCACTGACTCGCTACGCTCGGTCGTTCGACTGCGGCGAGCGG
TGTCAGCTCACTCAAAAGCGGTAATACGGTTATCCACAGAATCAGGGGATAAAGCCGGAAAGAACATGTG
AGCAAAAAGCAAAGCACCGGAAGAAGCCAACGCCGCAGGCGTTTTTCCATAGGCTCCGCCCCCCTGACGA
GCATCACAAAAATCGACGCTCAAGCCAGAGGTGGCGAAACCCGACAGGACTATAAAGATACCAGGCGTTT
CCCCCTGGAAGCTCCCTCGTGCGCTCTCCTGTTCCGACCCTGCCGCTTACCGGATACCTGTCCGCCTTTC
TCCCTTCGGGAAGCGTGGCGCTTTCTCATAGCTCACGCTGTTGGTATCTCAGTTCGGTGTAGGTCGTTCG
CTCCAAGCTGGGCTGTGTGCACGAACCCCCCGTTCAGCCCGACCGCTGCGCCTTATCCGGTAACTATCGT
CTTGAGTCCAACCCGGTAAGACACGACTTATCGCCACTGGCAGCAGCCATTGGTAACTGATTTAGAGGAC
TTTGTCTTGAAGTTATGCACCTGTTAAGGCTAAACTGAAAGAACAGATTTTGGTGAGTGCGGTCCTCCAA
CCCACTTACCTTGGTTCAAAGAGTTGGTAGCTCAGCGAACCTTGAGAAAACCACCGTTGGTAGCGGTGGT
TTTTCTTTATTTATGAGATGATGAATCAATCGGTCTATCAAGTCAACGAACAGCTATTCCGTTACTCTAG
ATTTCAGTGCAATTTATCTCTTCAAATGTAGCACCTGAAGTCAGCCCCATACGATATAAGTTGTAATTCT
CATGTTAGTCATGCCCCGCGCCCACCGGAAGGAGCTGACTGGGTTGAAGGCTCTCAAGGGCATCGGTCGA
GATCCCGGTGCCTAATGAGTGAGCTAACTTACATTAATTGCGTTGCGCTCACTGCCCGCTTTCCAGTCGG
GAAACCTGTCGTGCCAGCTGCATTAATGAATCGGCCAACGCGCGGGGAGAGGCGGTTTGCGTATTGGGCG
CCAGGGTGGTTTTTCTTTTCACCAGTGAGACGGGCAACAGCTGATTGCCCTTCACCGCCTGGCCCTGAGA
GAGTTGCAGCAAGCGGTCCACGCTGGTTTGCCCCAGCAGGCGAAAATCCTGTTTGATGGTGGTTAACGGC
G
Features (pLannotate 1.2.2; 19 found; start..end, strand, type, name):
    851..928     -  promoter       lacI promoter: lacI
    936..971     -  CDS            TcR (fragment): tetracycline efflux protein; tet; confers resistance to tetracycline
    974..992     +  promoter       T7 promoter: promoter for bacteriophage T7 RNA polymerase
    993..1017    +  protein_bind   lac operator: The lac repressor binds to the lac operator to inhibit transcription in E. coli. This inhibition can be relieved by adding lactose or isopropyl-β-D-thiogalactopyranoside (IPTG). lac repressor encoded by lacI
   1032..1054    +  RBS            RBS: efficient ribosome binding site from bacteriophage T7 gene 10 (Olins and Rangwala, 1989)
   1073..1089    +  CDS            capTEV™ (fragment): composite tag for in vivo biotinylation, TEV protease cleavage, and 6xHis tagging
   1100..1117    +  CDS            thrombin site: thrombin recognition and cleavage site
   1130..1422    +  CDS            SUMO (fragment): cleavable ubiquitin-like protein tag; S. cerevisiae SMT3 (truncated)
   1406..4219    +  CDS            rep (fragment): R1AB_SARS2 - Experimental evidence at protein level: Swiss-Prot protein existence level 1. [2'-O-methyltransferase]: Methyltransferase that mediates mRNA cap 2'-O-ribose methylation to the 5'-cap structure of viral mRNAs. N7-methyl guanosine cap is a prerequisite for binding of nsp16. Therefore plays an essential role in viral mRNAs cap methylation which is essential to evade immune system. From Severe acute respiratory syndrome coronavirus 2 (2019-nCoV) (SARS-CoV-2).
   4248..4289    +  CDS            S-Tag (fragment): affinity and epitope tag derived from pancreatic ribonuclease A
   4319..4336    +  CDS            SET1 (fragment): solubility-enhancement tag derived from T7 phage gene 10B
   4344..4391    +  terminator     T7 terminator: transcription terminator for bacteriophage T7 RNA polymerase
   4555..4612    +  promoter       AmpR promoter (fragment): bla
   4621..5436    -  CDS            KanR: aminoglycoside phosphotransferase; aph(3')-Ia; confers resistance to kanamycin in bacteria or G418 (Geneticin®) in eukaryotes
   5437..5528    -  promoter       AmpR promoter: bla
   5544..6293    -  rep_origin     RSF ori: Plasmids containing the RSF 1030 origin of replication can be propagated in E. coli cells that contain additional plasmids with compatible origins.
   6376..6440    -  CDS            TcR (fragment): tetracycline efflux protein; tet; confers resistance to tetracycline
   6455..6476    -  protein_bind   CAP binding site: CAP binding activates transcription in the presence of cAMP. E. coli catabolite activator protein
   6489..850     -  CDS            lacI (across the origin): lac repressor; lacI; The lac repressor binds to the lac operator to inhibit transcription in E. coli. This inhibition can be relieved by adding lactose or isopropyl-β-D-thiogalactopyranoside (IPTG).
