[The description below was written by a language model from this plasmid's Addgene catalogue record and pLannotate feature annotations shown in this document.]
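Description:
pIA1408 is a 6,721 bp bacterial expression plasmid built on the pRSFDuet-1 backbone for producing a mutant form of the SARS-CoV-2 Nsp12 protein in E. coli. It replicates from the RSF1030 origin, which is compatible with other common plasmid origins and so permits co-transformation with additional expression plasmids, and it is selected with kanamycin through an aph(3')-Ia resistance gene. The backbone also carries lacI, encoding the lac repressor.

The insert is a synthetic Nsp12 coding sequence of about 2.8 kb, cloned between BamHI and HindIII sites that were both retained. The automated annotation matches it to a fragment of the SARS-CoV-2 ORF1ab replicase polyprotein; the functional text attached to that match concerns a different polyprotein product and should not be read as describing this insert. Transcription is driven by a T7 promoter followed by a lac operator, so expression requires T7 RNA polymerase and is inducible with IPTG. Translation starts from the phage T7 gene 10 ribosome binding site, and a T7 terminator lies downstream. The protein is made with an N-terminal His-SUMO fusion. The feature table places a short His-tag-like segment, a thrombin cleavage site and a yeast SMT3-derived SUMO module immediately upstream of Nsp12, giving an affinity handle and a cleavable fusion partner. The S-tag fragment downstream of the insert is backbone sequence, and the record does not indicate that it is fused to the protein.

The insert carries the D760A substitution. The record does not state its functional consequence, but the associated publication concerns NMPylation and de-NMPylation of nsp9 by the NiRAN domain of Nsp12, which suggests use of the purified variant in biochemical assays of those activities.
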