Addgene plasmid #172405: pIA1408
Purpose: Expression of SARS-COV-2 Nsp12 D760A in E. coli
Depositing lab: Irina Artsimovitch. Depositing organization: Ohio State University. Publication: NMPylation and de-NMPylation of SARS-CoV-2 nsp9 by the NiRAN domain. Wang B, Svetlov D, Artsimovitch I. Nucleic Acids Res. 2021 Aug 5. pii: 6342456. doi: 10.1093/nar/gkab677. PubMed 34352100.
Backbone
  Vector backbone: pRSFDuet-1
  Total vector size (bp): 6721
  Vector type: Bacterial Expression
Growth in bacteria
  Bacterial resistance: Kanamycin, 50 μg/mL
  Growth temperature: 37°C
  Growth strain: DH5alpha
  Copy number: Unknown
Gene/Insert
  Gene/Insert name: SARS-COV-2 Nsp12
  Species: Synthetic
  Insert size (bp): 2821
  Mutation: D760A
  Entrez Gene: ORF1ab (a.k.a. GU280_gp01)
  Promoter: T7
  Tag / fusion protein: His-SUMO (N terminal on backbone)
  Cloning method: Restriction Enzyme; 5′ cloning site BamHI (not destroyed); 3′ cloning site HindIII (not destroyed)
  Sequencing primers: 5′ TAATACGACTCACTATAGGG; 3′ GCTAGTTATTGCTCAGCGG
Terms and licenses: Academic/Nonprofit Terms; Industry Terms: Not Available to Industry
How to cite: pIA1408 was a gift from Irina Artsimovitch (Addgene plasmid # 172405 ; http://n2t.net/addgene:172405 ; RRID:Addgene_172405)
